Addgene plasmid #174572: FLAG-JAK1
Purpose: Human FLAG-tagged JAK1 expression (N-term. tag) (CMV prom.)
Depositing lab: Mathew Garnett. Depositing organization: Wellcome Sanger Institute. Publication: Base editing screens map mutations affecting interferon-gamma signaling in cancer. Coelho MA, Cooper S, Strauss ME, Karakoc E, Bhosle S, Goncalves E, Picco G, Burgold T, Cattaneo CM, Veninga V, Consonni S, Dincer C, Vieira SF, Gibson F, Barthorpe S, Hardy C, Rein J, Thomas M, Marioni J, Voest EE, Bassett A, Garnett MJ. Cancer Cell. 2023 Feb 13;41(2):288-303.e6. doi: 10.1016/j.ccell.2022.12.009. Epub 2023 Jan 19. PubMed 36669486.
Backbone
  Vector backbone: Addgene Plasmid #48140
  Vector type: Mammalian Expression
Growth in bacteria
  Bacterial resistance: Ampicillin, 100 μg/mL
  Growth temperature: 37°C
  Growth strain: DH5alpha
  Copy number: Unknown
Gene/Insert
  Gene/Insert name: JAK1
  Species: H. sapiens (human)
  Entrez Gene: JAK1 (a.k.a. AIIDE, JAK1A, JAK1B, JTK3)
  Promoter: CMV
  Tag / fusion protein: FLAG (N terminal on insert)
  Cloning method: Gibson Cloning
  Sequencing primers: 5′ gtttaagggatggttggttggtgg
Terms and licenses: Academic/Nonprofit Terms; Industry Terms: Not Available to Industry
Depositor comments: Please visit https://doi.org/10.1101/2022.03.29.486051 for bioRxiv preprint.
How to cite: FLAG-JAK1 was a gift from Mathew Garnett (Addgene plasmid # 174572 ; http://n2t.net/addgene:174572 ; RRID:Addgene_174572)
