[The description below was written by a language model from this plasmid's Addgene catalogue record and pLannotate feature annotations shown in this document.]
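Description:
FLAG-JAK1 is a 7,779-nt mammalian expression plasmid encoding human JAK1 with an N-terminal FLAG epitope tag. JAK1 is a non-receptor tyrosine kinase that acts in interferon alpha/beta/gamma signalling and partners with several interleukin receptors. The insert was introduced by Gibson assembly into a backbone that the record identifies only by reference to another repository plasmid. In bacteria the plasmid is maintained through a high-copy ColE1/pUC-type origin and selected with ampicillin via the bla (AmpR) gene and its promoter. An f1 phage origin is also present, along with short fragments annotated as bom and rop.

The catalogue lists the promoter as CMV. The feature table annotates a CMV enhancer followed, after an unannotated stretch, by a hybrid chicken β-actin/minute virus of mice intron, so the element may be a composite enhancer/promoter/intron unit rather than a plain CMV promoter, although the core promoter itself is not annotated. The JAK1 coding sequence follows and is terminated by a bovine growth hormone polyadenylation signal. The FLAG tag is not separately annotated but would lie just upstream of the annotated JAK1 coding region. The backbone also retains a human U6 promoter driving an S. pyogenes Cas9 guide RNA scaffold (plus a partial scaffold fragment) and a single AAV2 inverted terminal repeat. These appear to be carry-overs from a CRISPR-type parent vector, and the record assigns them no role here.

The associated study used base editing screens to map mutations affecting interferon-gamma signalling in cancer. This fits use of the plasmid for transient JAK1 expression in mammalian cells, with the FLAG tag allowing detection or pull-down.
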