Features (pLannotate 1.2.2; 15 found; start..end, strand, type, name):
      1..241     +  promoter       U6 promoter: RNA polymerase III promoter for human U6 snRNA
    268..343     +  misc_RNA       gRNA scaffold: guide RNA scaffold for the Streptococcus pyogenes CRISPR/Cas9 system
    350..393     +  misc_RNA       gRNA scaffold (fragment): guide RNA scaffold for the Streptococcus pyogenes CRISPR/Cas9 system
    440..725     +  enhancer       CMV enhancer: human cytomegalovirus immediate early enhancer; contains an 18-bp deletion relative to the standard CMV enhancer
   1005..1232    +  intron         hybrid intron: hybrid between chicken β-actin (CBA) and minute virus of mice (MMV) introns (Gray et al., 2011)
   1331..4789    +  CDS            JAK1: JAK1_HUMAN - Also known as JAK1A, JAK1B. Experimental evidence at protein level: Swiss-Prot protein existence level 1. Tyrosine kinase of the non-receptor type, involved in the IFN-alpha/beta/gamma signal pathway (PubMed:7615558). Kinase partner for the interleukin (IL)-2 receptor (PubMed:11909529) as well as interleukin (IL)-10 receptor (PubMed:12133952). From Homo sapiens (Human).
   4826..4937    +  polyA_signal   bGH poly(A) signal: bovine growth hormone polyadenylation signal
   5042..5182    +  repeat_region  AAV2 ITR: inverted terminal repeat of adeno-associated virus serotype 2 inverted
   5187..5238    -  misc_feature   bom (fragment): basis of mobility region from pBR322
   5257..5712    +  rep_origin     f1 ori (sequence partly withheld): f1 bacteriophage origin of replication; arrow indicates direction of (+) strand synthesis
   5713..5762    -  misc_feature   bom (fragment): basis of mobility region from pBR322
   5864..5899    -  CDS            rop (fragment): Rop protein, which maintains plasmids at low copy number; rop
   5994..6098    +  promoter       AmpR promoter: bla
   6099..6959    +  CDS            AmpR: β-lactamase; bla; confers resistance to ampicillin, carbenicillin, and related antibiotics
   7130..7718    +  rep_origin     ori: high-copy-number ColE1/pMB1/pBR322/pUC origin of replication
>Addgene plasmid #174572 | FLAG-JAK1 | depositor full sequence | sequence record 338711 | insert
GAGGGCCTATTTCCCATGATTCCTTCATATTTGCATATACGATACAAGGCTGTTAGAGAGATAATTGGAA
TTAATTTGACTGTAAACACAAAGATATTAGTACAAAATACGTGACGTAGAAAGTAATAATTTCTTGGGTA
GTTTGCAGTTTTAAAATTATGTTTTAAAATGGACTATCATATGCTTACCGTAACTTGAAAGTATTTCGAT
TTCTTGGCTTTATATATCTTGTGGAAAGGACGAAACACCGGGTCTTCGAGAAGACCTGTTTTAGAGCTAG
AAATAGCAAGTTAAAATAAGGCTAGTCCGTTATCAACTTGAAAAAGTGGCACCGAGTCGGTGCTTTTTTG
TTTTAGAGCTAGAAATAGCAAGTTAAAATAAGGCTAGTCCGTTTTTAGCGCGTGCGCCAATTCTGCAGAC
AAATGGCTCTAGAGGTACCCGTTACATAACTTACGGTAAATGGCCCGCCTGGCTGACCGCCCAACGACCC
CCGCCCATTGACGTCAATAGTAACGCCAATAGGGACTTTCCATTGACGTCAATGGGTGGAGTATTTACGG
TAAACTGCCCACTTGGCAGTACATCAAGTGTATCATATGCCAAGTACGCCCCCTATTGACGTCAATGACG
GTAAATGGCCCGCCTGGCATTGTGCCCAGTACATGACCTTATGGGACTTTCCTACTTGGCAGTACATCTA
CGTATTAGTCATCGCTATTACCATGGTCGAGGTGAGCCCCACGTTCTGCTTCACTCTCCCCATCTCCCCC
CCCTCCCCACCCCCAATTTTGTATTTATTTATTTTTTAATTATTTTGTGCAGCGATGGGGGCGGGGGGGG
GGGGGGGGCGCGCGCCRGGSGGGGSGGGGSGGGGSGGGGGGGGGGGSGGGGSGRGGSGGRGRGGKGCGGC
GGCAGCCAATCAGAGCGGCGCGCTCCGAAAGTTTCCTTTTATGGCGAGGCGGCGGCGGCGGCGGCCCTAT
AAAAAGCGAAGCGCGCGGCGGGCGGGAGTCGCTGCGCGCTGCCTTCGCCCCGTGCCCCGCTCCGCCGCCG
CCTCGCGCCGCCCGCCCCGGCTCTGACTGACCGCGTTACTCCCACAGGTGAGCGGGCGGGACGGCCCTTC
TCCTCCGGGCTGTAATTAGCTGAGCAAGAGGTAAGGGTTTAAGGGATGGTTGGTTGGTGGGGTATTAATG
TTTAATTACCTGGAGCACCTGCCTGAAATCACTTTTTTTCAGGTTGGACCGGTGCCACCATGGACTATAA
GGACCACGACGGAGACTACAAGGATCATGATATTGATTACAAAGACGATGACGATAAGTCTGGTGGTTCT
CAGTATCTAAATATAAAAGAGGACTGCAATGCCATGGCTTTCTGTGCTAAAATGAGGAGCTCCAAGAAGA
CTGAGGTGAACCTGGAGGCCCCTGAGCCAGGGGTGGAAGTGATCTTCTATCTGTCGGACAGGGAGCCCCT
CCGGCTGGGCAGTGGAGAGTACACAGCAGAGGAACTGTGCATCAGGGCTGCACAGGCATGCCGTATCTCT
CCTCTTTGTCACAACCTCTTTGCCCTGTATGACGAGAACACCAAGCTCTGGTATGCTCCAAATCGCACCA
TCACCGTTGATGACAAGATGTCCCTCCGGCTCCACTACCGGATGAGGTTCTATTTCACCAATTGGCATGG
AACCAACGACAATGAGCAGTCAGTGTGGCGTCATTCTCCAAAGAAGCAGAAAAATGGCTACGAGAAAAAA
AAGATTCCAGATGCAACCCCTCTCCTTGATGCCAGCTCACTGGAGTATCTGTTTGCTCAGGGACAGTATG
ATTTGGTGAAATGCCTGGCTCCTATTCGAGACCCCAAGACCGAGCAGGATGGACATGATATTGAGAACGA
GTGTCTAGGGATGGCTGTCCTGGCCATCTCACACTATGCCATGATGAAGAAGATGCAGTTGCCAGAACTG
CCCAAGGACATCAGCTACAAGCGATATATTCCAGAAACATTGAATAAGTCCATCAGACAGAGGAACCTTC
TCACCAGGATGCGGATAAATAATGTTTTCAAGGATTTCCTAAAGGAATTTAACAACAAGACCATTTGTGA
CAGCAGCGTGTCCACGCATGACCTGAAGGTGAAATACTTGGCTACCTTGGAAACTTTGACAAAACATTAC
GGTGCTGAAATATTTGAGACTTCCATGTTACTGATTTCATCAGAAAATGAGATGAATTGGTTTCATTCGA
ATGACGGTGGAAACGTTCTCTACTACGAAGTGATGGTGACTGGGAATCTTGGAATCCAGTGGAGGCATAA
ACCAAATGTTGTTTCTGTTGAAAAGGAAAAAAATAAACTGAAGCGGAAAAAACTGGAAAATAAACACAAG
AAGGATGAGGAGAAAAACAAGATCCGGGAAGAGTGGAACAATTTTTCTTACTTCCCTGAAATCACTCACA
TTGTAATAAAGGAGTCTGTGGTCAGCATTAACAAGCAGGACAACAAGAAAATGGAACTGAAGCTCTCTTC
CCACGAGGAGGCCTTGTCCTTTGTGTCCCTGGTAGATGGCTACTTCCGGCTCACAGCAGATGCCCATCAT
TACCTCTGCACCGACGTGGCCCCCCCGTTGATCGTCCACAACATACAGAATGGCTGTCATGGTCCAATCT
GTACAGAATACGCCATCAATAAATTGCGGCAAGAAGGAAGCGAGGAGGGGATGTACGTGCTGAGGTGGAG
CTGCACCGACTTTGACAACATCCTCATGACCGTCACCTGCTTTGAGAAGTCTGAGCAGGTGCAGGGTGCC
CAGAAGCAGTTCAAGAACTTTCAGATCGAGGTGCAGAAGGGCCGCTACAGTCTGCACGGTTCGGACCGCA
GCTTCCCCAGCTTGGGAGACCTCATGAGCCACCTCAAGAAGCAGATCCTGCGCACGGATAACATCAGCTT
CATGCTAAAACGCTGCTGCCAGCCCAAGCCCCGAGAAATCTCCAACCTGCTGGTGGCTACTAAGAAAGCC
CAGGAGTGGCAGCCCGTCTACCCCATGAGCCAGCTGAGTTTCGATCGGATCCTCAAGAAGGATCTGGTGC
AGGGCGAGCACCTTGGGAGAGGCACGAGAACACACATCTATTCTGGGACCCTGATGGATTACAAGGATGA
CGAAGGAACTTCTGAAGAGAAGAAGATAAAAGTGATCCTCAAAGTCTTAGACCCCAGCCACAGGGATATT
TCCCTGGCCTTCTTCGAGGCAGCCAGCATGATGAGACAGGTCTCCCACAAACACATCGTGTACCTCTATG
GCGTCTGTGTCCGCGACGTGGAGAATATCATGGTGGAAGAGTTTGTGGAAGGGGGTCCTCTGGATCTCTT
CATGCACCGGAAAAGCGATGTCCTTACCACACCATGGAAATTCAAAGTTGCCAAACAGCTGGCCAGTGCC
CTGAGCTACTTGGAGGATAAAGACCTGGTCCATGGAAATGTGTGTACTAAAAACCTCCTCCTGGCCCGTG
AGGGCATCGACAGTGAGTGTGGCCCATTCATCAAGCTCAGTGACCCCGGCATCCCCATTACGGTGCTGTC
TAGGCAAGAATGCATTGAACGAATCCCATGGATTGCTCCTGAGTGTGTTGAGGACTCCAAGAACCTGAGT
GTGGCTGCTGACAAGTGGAGCTTTGGAACCACGCTCTGGGAAATCTGCTACAATGGCGAGATCCCCTTGA
AAGACAAGACGCTGATTGAGAAAGAGAGATTCTATGAAAGCCGGTGCAGGCCAGTGACACCATCATGTAA
GGAGCTGGCTGACCTCATGACCCGCTGCATGAACTATGACCCCAATCAGAGGCCTTTCTTCCGAGCCATC
ATGAGAGACATTAATAAGCTTGAAGAGCAGAATCCAGATATTGTTTCAGAAAAAAAACCAGCAACTGAAG
TGGACCCCACACATTTTGAAAAGCGCTTCCTAAAGAGGATCCGTGACTTGGGAGAGGGCCACTTTGGGAA
GGTTGAGCTCTGCAGGTATGACCCCGAAGGGGACAATACAGGGGAGCAGGTGGCTGTTAAATCTCTGAAG
CCTGAGAGTGGAGGTAACCACATAGCTGATCTGAAAAAGGAAATCGAGATCTTAAGGAACCTCTATCATG
AGAACATTGTGAAGTACAAAGGAATCTGCACAGAAGACGGAGGAAATGGTATTAAGCTCATCATGGAATT
TCTGCCTTCGGGAAGCCTTAAGGAATATCTTCCAAAGAATAAGAACAAAATAAACCTCAAACAGCAGCTA
AAATATGCCGTTCAGATTTGTAAGGGGATGGACTATTTGGGTTCTCGGCAATACGTTCACCGGGACTTGG
CAGCAAGAAATGTCCTTGTTGAGAGTGAACACCAAGTGAAAATTGGAGACTTCGGTTTAACCAAAGCAAT
TGAAACCGATAAGGAGTATTACACCGTCAAGGATGACCGGGACAGCCCTGTGTTTTGGTATGCTCCAGAA
TGTTTAATGCAATCTAAATTTTATATTGCCTCTGACGTCTGGTCTTTTGGAGTCACTCTGCATGAGCTGC
TGACTTACTGTGATTCAGATTCTAGTCCCATGGCTTTGTTCCTGAAAATGATAGGCCCAACCCATGGCCA
GATGACAGTCACAAGACTTGTGAATACGTTAAAAGAAGGAAAACGCCTGCCGTGCCCACCTAACTGTCCA
GATGAGGTTTATCAACTTATGAGGAAATGCTGGGAATTCCAACCATCCAATCGGACAAGCTTTCAGAACC
TTATTGAAGGATTTGAAGCACTTTTAAAATAAGAATTCTAACTAGAGCTCGCTGATCAGCCTCGACTGTG
CCTTCTAGTTGCCAGCCATCTGTTGTTTGCCCCTCCCCCGTGCCTTCCTTGACCCTGGAAGGTGCCACTC
CCACTGTCCTTTCCTAATAAAATGAGGAAATTGCATCGCATTGTCTGAGTAGGTGTCATTCTATTCTGGG
GGGTGGGGTGGGGCAGGACAGCAAGGGGGAGGATTGGGAAGAGAATAGCAGGCATGCTGGGGAGCGGCCG
CAGGAACCCCTAGTGATGGAGTTGGCCACTCCCTCTCTGCGCGCTCGCTCGCTCACTGAGGCCGGGCGAC
CAAAGGTCGCCCGACGCCCGGGCTTTGCCCGGGCGGCCTCAGTGAGCGAGCGAGCGCGCAGCTGCCTGCA
GGGGCGCCTGATGCGGTATTTTCTCCTTACGCATCTGTGCGGTATTTCACACCGCATA
[95 nt withheld, positions 5239-5333]
T
[46 nt withheld, positions 5335-5380]
C
[141 nt withheld, positions 5382-5522]
CCTTTGACGTTGGAGTCCACGTTCTTT
[37 nt withheld, positions 5550-5586]
ACTCTATCTCGGGCTATTCTTTTGATTTATAAGGGATTTTGCCGATTTCGGTCTATTGGTTAAAAAATGA
GCTGATTTAACAAAAATTTAACGCGAATTTTAACAAAATATTAACGTTTACAATTTTATGGTGCACTCTC
AGTACAATCTGCTCTGATGCCGCATAGTTAAGCCAGCCCCGACACCCGCCAACACCCGCTGACGCGCCCT
GACGGGCTTGTCTGCTCCCGGCATCCGCTTACAGACAAGCTGTGACCGTCTCCGGGAGCTGCATGTGTCA
GAGGTTTTCACCGTCATCACCGAAACGCGCGAGACGAAAGGGCCTCGTGATACGCCTATTTTTATAGGTT
AATGTCATGATAATAATGGTTTCTTAGACGTCAGGTGGCACTTTTCGGGGAAATGTGCGCGGAACCCCTA
TTTGTTTATTTTTCTAAATACATTCAAATATGTATCCGCTCATGAGACAATAACCCTGATAAATGCTTCA
ATAATATTGAAAAAGGAAGAGTATGAGTATTCAACATTTCCGTGTCGCCCTTATTCCCTTTTTTGCGGCA
TTTTGCCTTCCTGTTTTTGCTCACCCAGAAACGCTGGTGAAAGTAAAAGATGCTGAAGATCAGTTGGGTG
CACGAGTGGGTTACATCGAACTGGATCTCAACAGCGGTAAGATCCTTGAGAGTTTTCGCCCCGAAGAACG
TTTTCCAATGATGAGCACTTTTAAAGTTCTGCTATGTGGCGCGGTATTATCCCGTATTGACGCCGGGCAA
GAGCAACTCGGTCGCCGCATACACTATTCTCAGAATGACTTGGTTGAGTACTCACCAGTCACAGAAAAGC
ATCTTACGGATGGCATGACAGTAAGAGAATTATGCAGTGCTGCCATAACCATGAGTGATAACACTGCGGC
CAACTTACTTCTGACAACGATCGGAGGACCGAAGGAGCTAACCGCTTTTTTGCACAACATGGGGGATCAT
GTAACTCGCCTTGATCGTTGGGAACCGGAGCTGAATGAAGCCATACCAAACGACGAGCGTGACACCACGA
TGCCTGTAGCAATGGCAACAACGTTGCGCAAACTATTAACTGGCGAACTACTTACTCTAGCTTCCCGGCA
ACAATTAATAGACTGGATGGAGGCGGATAAAGTTGCAGGACCACTTCTGCGCTCGGCCCTTCCGGCTGGC
TGGTTTATTGCTGATAAATCTGGAGCCGGTGAGCGTGGAAGCCGCGGTATCATTGCAGCACTGGGGCCAG
ATGGTAAGCCCTCCCGTATCGTAGTTATCTACACGACGGGGAGTCAGGCAACTATGGATGAACGAAATAG
ACAGATCGCTGAGATAGGTGCCTCACTGATTAAGCATTGGTAACTGTCAGACCAAGTTTACTCATATATA
CTTTAGATTGATTTAAAACTTCATTTTTAATTTAAAAGGATCTAGGTGAAGATCCTTTTTGATAATCTCA
TGACCAAAATCCCTTAACGTGAGTTTTCGTTCCACTGAGCGTCAGACCCCGTAGAAAAGATCAAAGGATC
TTCTTGAGATCCTTTTTTTCTGCGCGTAATCTGCTGCTTGCAAACAAAAAAACCACCGCTACCAGCGGTG
GTTTGTTTGCCGGATCAAGAGCTACCAACTCTTTTTCCGAAGGTAACTGGCTTCAGCAGAGCGCAGATAC
CAAATACTGTTCTTCTAGTGTAGCCGTAGTTAGGCCACCACTTCAAGAACTCTGTAGCACCGCCTACATA
CCTCGCTCTGCTAATCCTGTTACCAGTGGCTGCTGCCAGTGGCGATAAGTCGTGTCTTACCGGGTTGGAC
TCAAGACGATAGTTACCGGATAAGGCGCAGCGGTCGGGCTGAACGGGGGGTTCGTGCACACAGCCCAGCT
TGGAGCGAACGACCTACACCGAACTGAGATACCTACAGCGTGAGCTATGAGAAAGCGCCACGCTTCCCGA
AGGGAGAAAGGCGGACAGGTATCCGGTAAGCGGCAGGGTCGGAACAGGAGAGCGCACGAGGGAGCTTCCA
GGGGGAAACGCCTGGTATCTTTATAGTCCTGTCGGGTTTCGCCACCTCTGACTTGAGCGTCGATTTTTGT
GATGCTCGTCAGGGGGGCGGAGCCTATGGAAAAACGCCAGCAACGCGGCCTTTTTACGGTTCCTGGCCTT
TTGCTGGCCTTTTGCTCACATGT
