Features (pLannotate 1.2.2; 15 found; start..end, strand, type, name):
      1..241     +  promoter       U6 promoter: RNA polymerase III promoter for human U6 snRNA
    268..343     +  misc_RNA       gRNA scaffold: guide RNA scaffold for the Streptococcus pyogenes CRISPR/Cas9 system
    350..393     +  misc_RNA       gRNA scaffold (fragment): guide RNA scaffold for the Streptococcus pyogenes CRISPR/Cas9 system
    440..725     +  enhancer       CMV enhancer: human cytomegalovirus immediate early enhancer; contains an 18-bp deletion relative to the standard CMV enhancer
   1005..1232    +  intron         hybrid intron: hybrid between chicken β-actin (CBA) and minute virus of mice (MMV) introns (Gray et al., 2011)
   1331..4789    +  CDS            JAK1: JAK1_HUMAN - Also known as JAK1A, JAK1B. Experimental evidence at protein level: Swiss-Prot protein existence level 1. Tyrosine kinase of the non-receptor type, involved in the IFN-alpha/beta/gamma signal pathway (PubMed:7615558). Kinase partner for the interleukin (IL)-2 receptor (PubMed:11909529) as well as interleukin (IL)-10 receptor (PubMed:12133952). From Homo sapiens (Human).
   4826..4937    +  polyA_signal   bGH poly(A) signal: bovine growth hormone polyadenylation signal
   5042..5182    +  repeat_region  AAV2 ITR: inverted terminal repeat of adeno-associated virus serotype 2 inverted
   5187..5238    -  misc_feature   bom (fragment): basis of mobility region from pBR322
   5257..5712    +  rep_origin     f1 ori (sequence partly withheld): f1 bacteriophage origin of replication; arrow indicates direction of (+) strand synthesis
   5713..5762    -  misc_feature   bom (fragment): basis of mobility region from pBR322
   5864..5899    -  CDS            rop (fragment): Rop protein, which maintains plasmids at low copy number; rop
   5994..6098    +  promoter       AmpR promoter: bla
   6099..6959    +  CDS            AmpR: β-lactamase; bla; confers resistance to ampicillin, carbenicillin, and related antibiotics
   7130..7718    +  rep_origin     ori: high-copy-number ColE1/pMB1/pBR322/pUC origin of replication
>Addgene plasmid #174572 | FLAG-JAK1 | addgene full sequence | sequence record 343489 | Addgene NGS Result
GAGGGCCTATTTCCCATGATTCCTTCATATTTGCATATACGATACAAGGCTGTTAGAGAGATAATTGGAA
TTAATTTGACTGTAAACACAAAGATATTAGTACAAAATACGTGACGTAGAAAGTAATAATTTCTTGGGTA
GTTTGCAGTTTTAAAATTATGTTTTAAAATGGACTATCATATGCTTACCGTAACTTGAAAGTATTTCGAT
TTCTTGGCTTTATATATCTTGTGGAAAGGACGAAACACCGGGTCTTCGAGAAGACCTGTTTTAGAGCTAG
AAATAGCAAGTTAAAATAAGGCTAGTCCGTTATCAACTTGAAAAAGTGGCACCGAGTCGGTGCTTTTTTG
TTTTAGAGCTAGAAATAGCAAGTTAAAATAAGGCTAGTCCGTTTTTAGCGCGTGCGCCAATTCTGCAGAC
AAATGGCTCTAGAGGTACCCGTTACATAACTTACGGTAAATGGCCCGCCTGGCTGACCGCCCAACGACCC
CCGCCCATTGACGTCAATAGTAACGCCAATAGGGACTTTCCATTGACGTCAATGGGTGGAGTATTTACGG
TAAACTGCCCACTTGGCAGTACATCAAGTGTATCATATGCCAAGTACGCCCCCTATTGACGTCAATGACG
GTAAATGGCCCGCCTGGCATTGTGCCCAGTACATGACCTTATGGGACTTTCCTACTTGGCAGTACATCTA
CGTATTAGTCATCGCTATTACCATGGTCGAGGTGAGCCCCACGTTCTGCTTCACTCTCCCCATCTCCCCC
CCCTCCCCACCCCCAATTTTGTATTTATTTATTTTTTAATTATTTTGTGCAGCGATGGGGGCGGGGGGGG
GGGGGGGGSGCGCGCCRGGSGGGGSGGGGSGGGGSGRGGGGSGGGGSGGGGSGRGGSGGRGRGGKGSGGS
GGCRGCCAATCAGAGCGGCGCGCTCCGAAAGTTTCCTTTTATGGCGAGGCGGCGGCGGCGGCGGCCCTAT
AAAAAGCGAAGCGCGCGGCGGGCGGGAGTCGCTGCGCGCTGCCTTCGCCCCGTGCCCCGCTCCGCCGCCG
CCTCGCGCCGCCCGCCCCGGCTCTGACTGACCGCGTTACTCCCACAGGTGAGCGGGCGGGACGGCCCTTC
TCCTCCGGGCTGTAATTAGCTGAGCAAGAGGTAAGGGTTTAAGGGATGGTTGGTTGGTGGGGTATTAATG
TTTAATTACCTGGAGCACCTGCCTGAAATCACTTTTTTTCAGGTTGGACCGGTGCCACCATGGACTATAA
GGACCACGACGGAGACTACAAGGATCATGATATTGATTACAAAGACGATGACGATAAGTCTGGTGGTTCT
CAGTATCTAAATATAAAAGAGGACTGCAATGCCATGGCTTTCTGTGCTAAAATGAGGAGCTCCAAGAAGA
CTGAGGTGAACCTGGAGGCCCCTGAGCCAGGGGTGGAAGTGATCTTCTATCTGTCGGACAGGGAGCCCCT
CCGGCTGGGCAGTGGAGAGTACACAGCAGAGGAACTGTGCATCAGGGCTGCACAGGCATGCCGTATCTCT
CCTCTTTGTCACAACCTCTTTGCCCTGTATGACGAGAACACCAAGCTCTGGTATGCTCCAAATCGCACCA
TCACCGTTGATGACAAGATGTCCCTCCGGCTCCACTACCGGATGAGGTTCTATTTCACCAATTGGCATGG
AACCAACGACAATGAGCAGTCAGTGTGGCGTCATTCTCCAAAGAAGCAGAAAAATGGCTACGAGAAAAAA
AAGATTCCAGATGCAACCCCTCTCCTTGATGCCAGCTCACTGGAGTATCTGTTTGCTCAGGGACAGTATG
ATTTGGTGAAATGCCTGGCTCCTATTCGAGACCCCAAGACCGAGCAGGATGGACATGATATTGAGAACGA
GTGTCTAGGGATGGCTGTCCTGGCCATCTCACACTATGCCATGATGAAGAAGATGCAGTTGCCAGAACTG
CCCAAGGACATCAGCTACAAGCGATATATTCCAGAAACATTGAATAAGTCCATCAGACAGAGGAACCTTC
TCACCAGGATGCGGATAAATAATGTTTTCAAGGATTTCCTAAAGGAATTTAACAACAAGACCATTTGTGA
CAGCAGCGTGTCCACGCATGACCTGAAGGTGAAATACTTGGCTACCTTGGAAACTTTGACAAAACATTAC
GGTGCTGAAATATTTGAGACTTCCATGTTACTGATTTCATCAGAAAATGAGATGAATTGGTTTCATTCGA
ATGACGGTGGAAACGTTCTCTACTACGAAGTGATGGTGACTGGGAATCTTGGAATCCAGTGGAGGCATAA
ACCAAATGTTGTTTCTGTTGAAAAGGAAAAAAATAAACTGAAGCGGAAAAAACTGGAAAATAAACACAAG
AAGGATGAGGAGAAAAACAAGATCCGGGAAGAGTGGAACAATTTTTCTTACTTCCCTGAAATCACTCACA
TTGTAATAAAGGAGTCTGTGGTCAGCATTAACAAGCAGGACAACAAGAAAATGGAACTGAAGCTCTCTTC
CCACGAGGAGGCCTTGTCCTTTGTGTCCCTGGTAGATGGCTACTTCCGGCTCACAGCAGATGCCCATCAT
TACCTCTGCACCGACGTGGCCCCCCCGTTGATCGTCCACAACATACAGAATGGCTGTCATGGTCCAATCT
GTACAGAATACGCCATCAATAAATTGCGGCAAGAAGGAAGCGAGGAGGGGATGTACGTGCTGAGGTGGAG
CTGCACCGACTTTGACAACATCCTCATGACCGTCACCTGCTTTGAGAAGTCTGAGCAGGTGCAGGGTGCC
CAGAAGCAGTTCAAGAACTTTCAGATCGAGGTGCAGAAGGGCCGCTACAGTCTGCACGGTTCGGACCGCA
GCTTCCCCAGCTTGGGAGACCTCATGAGCCACCTCAAGAAGCAGATCCTGCGCACGGATAACATCAGCTT
CATGCTAAAACGCTGCTGCCAGCCCAAGCCCCGAGAAATCTCCAACCTGCTGGTGGCTACTAAGAAAGCC
CAGGAGTGGCAGCCCGTCTACCCCATGAGCCAGCTGAGTTTCGATCGGATCCTCAAGAAGGATCTGGTGC
AGGGCGAGCACCTTGGGAGAGGCACGAGAACACACATCTATTCTGGGACCCTGATGGATTACAAGGATGA
CGAAGGAACTTCTGAAGAGAAGAAGATAAAAGTGATCCTCAAAGTCTTAGACCCCAGCCACAGGGATATT
TCCCTGGCCTTCTTCGAGGCAGCCAGCATGATGAGACAGGTCTCCCACAAACACATCGTGTACCTCTATG
GCGTCTGTGTCCGCGACGTGGAGAATATCATGGTGGAAGAGTTTGTGGAAGGGGGTCCTCTGGATCTCTT
CATGCACCGGAAAAGCGATGTCCTTACCACACCATGGAAATTCAAAGTTGCCAAACAGCTGGCCAGTGCC
CTGAGCTACTTGGAGGATAAAGACCTGGTCCATGGAAATGTGTGTACTAAAAACCTCCTCCTGGCCCGTG
AGGGCATCGACAGTGAGTGTGGCCCATTCATCAAGCTCAGTGACCCCGGCATCCCCATTACGGTGCTGTC
TAGGCAAGAATGCATTGAACGAATCCCATGGATTGCTCCTGAGTGTGTTGAGGACTCCAAGAACCTGAGT
GTGGCTGCTGACAAGTGGAGCTTTGGAACCACGCTCTGGGAAATCTGCTACAATGGCGAGATCCCCTTGA
AAGACAAGACGCTGATTGAGAAAGAGAGATTCTATGAAAGCCGGTGCAGGCCAGTGACACCATCATGTAA
GGAGCTGGCTGACCTCATGACCCGCTGCATGAACTATGACCCCAATCAGAGGCCTTTCTTCCGAGCCATC
ATGAGAGACATTAATAAGCTTGAAGAGCAGAATCCAGATATTGTTTCAGAAAAAAAACCAGCAACTGAAG
TGGACCCCACACATTTTGAAAAGCGCTTCCTAAAGAGGATCCGTGACTTGGGAGAGGGCCACTTTGGGAA
GGTTGAGCTCTGCAGGTATGACCCCGAAGGGGACAATACAGGGGAGCAGGTGGCTGTTAAATCTCTGAAG
CCTGAGAGTGGAGGTAACCACATAGCTGATCTGAAAAAGGAAATCGAGATCTTAAGGAACCTCTATCATG
AGAACATTGTGAAGTACAAAGGAATCTGCACAGAAGACGGAGGAAATGGTATTAAGCTCATCATGGAATT
TCTGCCTTCGGGAAGCCTTAAGGAATATCTTCCAAAGAATAAGAACAAAATAAACCTCAAACAGCAGCTA
AAATATGCCGTTCAGATTTGTAAGGGGATGGACTATTTGGGTTCTCGGCAATACGTTCACCGGGACTTGG
CAGCAAGAAATGTCCTTGTTGAGAGTGAACACCAAGTGAAAATTGGAGACTTCGGTTTAACCAAAGCAAT
TGAAACCGATAAGGAGTATTACACCGTCAAGGATGACCGGGACAGCCCTGTGTTTTGGTATGCTCCAGAA
TGTTTAATGCAATCTAAATTTTATATTGCCTCTGACGTCTGGTCTTTTGGAGTCACTCTGCATGAGCTGC
TGACTTACTGTGATTCAGATTCTAGTCCCATGGCTTTGTTCCTGAAAATGATAGGCCCAACCCATGGCCA
GATGACAGTCACAAGACTTGTGAATACGTTAAAAGAAGGAAAACGCCTGCCGTGCCCACCTAACTGTCCA
GATGAGGTTTATCAACTTATGAGGAAATGCTGGGAATTCCAACCATCCAATCGGACAAGCTTTCAGAACC
TTATTGAAGGATTTGAAGCACTTTTAAAATAAGAATTCTAACTAGAGCTCGCTGATCAGCCTCGACTGTG
CCTTCTAGTTGCCAGCCATCTGTTGTTTGCCCCTCCCCCGTGCCTTCCTTGACCCTGGAAGGTGCCACTC
CCACTGTCCTTTCCTAATAAAATGAGGAAATTGCATCGCATTGTCTGAGTAGGTGTCATTCTATTCTGGG
GGGTGGGGTGGGGCAGGACAGCAAGGGGGAGGATTGGGAAGAGAATAGCAGGCATGCTGGGGAGCGGCCG
CAGGAACCCCTAGTGATGGAGTTGGCCACTCCCTCTCTGCGCGCTCGCTCGCTCACTGAGGCCGGGCGAC
CAAAGGTCGCCCGACGCCCGGGCTTTGCCCGGGCGGCCTCAGTGAGCGAGCGAGCGCGCAGCTGCCTGCA
GGGGCGCCTGATGCGGTATTTTCTCCTTACGCATCTGTGCGGTATTTCACACCGCATA
[95 nt withheld, positions 5239-5333]
T
[46 nt withheld, positions 5335-5380]
C
[141 nt withheld, positions 5382-5522]
CCTTTGACGTTGGAGTCCACGTTCTTT
[37 nt withheld, positions 5550-5586]
ACTCTATCTCGGGCTATTCTTTTGATTTATAAGGGATTTTGCCGATTTCGGTCTATTGGTTAAAAAATGA
GCTGATTTAACAAAAATTTAACGCGAATTTTAACAAAATATTAACGTTTACAATTTTATGGTGCACTCTC
AGTACAATCTGCTCTGATGCCGCATAGTTAAGCCAGCCCCGACACCCGCCAACACCCGCTGACGCGCCCT
GACGGGCTTGTCTGCTCCCGGCATCCGCTTACAGACAAGCTGTGACCGTCTCCGGGAGCTGCATGTGTCA
GAGGTTTTCACCGTCATCACCGAAACGCGCGAGACGAAAGGGCCTCGTGATACGCCTATTTTTATAGGTT
AATGTCATGATAATAATGGTTTCTTAGACGTCAGGTGGCACTTTTCGGGGAAATGTGCGCGGAACCCCTA
TTTGTTTATTTTTCTAAATACATTCAAATATGTATCCGCTCATGAGACAATAACCCTGATAAATGCTTCA
ATAATATTGAAAAAGGAAGAGTATGAGTATTCAACATTTCCGTGTCGCCCTTATTCCCTTTTTTGCGGCA
TTTTGCCTTCCTGTTTTTGCTCACCCAGAAACGCTGGTGAAAGTAAAAGATGCTGAAGATCAGTTGGGTG
CACGAGTGGGTTACATCGAACTGGATCTCAACAGCGGTAAGATCCTTGAGAGTTTTCGCCCCGAAGAACG
TTTTCCAATGATGAGCACTTTTAAAGTTCTGCTATGTGGCGCGGTATTATCCCGTATTGACGCCGGGCAA
GAGCAACTCGGTCGCCGCATACACTATTCTCAGAATGACTTGGTTGAGTACTCACCAGTCACAGAAAAGC
ATCTTACGGATGGCATGACAGTAAGAGAATTATGCAGTGCTGCCATAACCATGAGTGATAACACTGCGGC
CAACTTACTTCTGACAACGATCGGAGGACCGAAGGAGCTAACCGCTTTTTTGCACAACATGGGGGATCAT
GTAACTCGCCTTGATCGTTGGGAACCGGAGCTGAATGAAGCCATACCAAACGACGAGCGTGACACCACGA
TGCCTGTAGCAATGGCAACAACGTTGCGCAAACTATTAACTGGCGAACTACTTACTCTAGCTTCCCGGCA
ACAATTAATAGACTGGATGGAGGCGGATAAAGTTGCAGGACCACTTCTGCGCTCGGCCCTTCCGGCTGGC
TGGTTTATTGCTGATAAATCTGGAGCCGGTGAGCGTGGAAGCCGCGGTATCATTGCAGCACTGGGGCCAG
ATGGTAAGCCCTCCCGTATCGTAGTTATCTACACGACGGGGAGTCAGGCAACTATGGATGAACGAAATAG
ACAGATCGCTGAGATAGGTGCCTCACTGATTAAGCATTGGTAACTGTCAGACCAAGTTTACTCATATATA
CTTTAGATTGATTTAAAACTTCATTTTTAATTTAAAAGGATCTAGGTGAAGATCCTTTTTGATAATCTCA
TGACCAAAATCCCTTAACGTGAGTTTTCGTTCCACTGAGCGTCAGACCCCGTAGAAAAGATCAAAGGATC
TTCTTGAGATCCTTTTTTTCTGCGCGTAATCTGCTGCTTGCAAACAAAAAAACCACCGCTACCAGCGGTG
GTTTGTTTGCCGGATCAAGAGCTACCAACTCTTTTTCCGAAGGTAACTGGCTTCAGCAGAGCGCAGATAC
CAAATACTGTTCTTCTAGTGTAGCCGTAGTTAGGCCACCACTTCAAGAACTCTGTAGCACCGCCTACATA
CCTCGCTCTGCTAATCCTGTTACCAGTGGCTGCTGCCAGTGGCGATAAGTCGTGTCTTACCGGGTTGGAC
TCAAGACGATAGTTACCGGATAAGGCGCAGCGGTCGGGCTGAACGGGGGGTTCGTGCACACAGCCCAGCT
TGGAGCGAACGACCTACACCGAACTGAGATACCTACAGCGTGAGCTATGAGAAAGCGCCACGCTTCCCGA
AGGGAGAAAGGCGGACAGGTATCCGGTAAGCGGCAGGGTCGGAACAGGAGAGCGCACGAGGGAGCTTCCA
GGGGGAAACGCCTGGTATCTTTATAGTCCTGTCGGGTTTCGCCACCTCTGACTTGAGCGTCGATTTTTGT
GATGCTCGTCAGGGGGGCGGAGCCTATGGAAAAACGCCAGCAACGCGGCCTTTTTACGGTTCCTGGCCTT
TTGCTGGCCTTTTGCTCACATGT
